>Addgene plasmid #72472 | pJK317 | depositor full sequence | sequence record 140449 | Full plasmid sequence
AGCGCCCAATACGCAAACCGCCTCTCCCCGCGCGTTGGCCGATTCATTAATGCAGCTGGCACGACAGGTT
TCCCGACTGGAAAGCGGGCAGTGAGCGCAACGCAATTAATGTGAGTTAGCTCACTCATTAGGCACCCCAG
GCTTTACACTTTATGCTTCCGGCTCGTATGTTGTGTGGAATTGTGAGCGGATAACAATTTCACACAGGAA
ACAGCTATGACATGATTACGAATTCAAGAAGGAGATATACATATGTATATCTCCTTCTTGTCTAGAGTCG
ACCTGCAGGCATGCAAGCTTGGCACTGGCCGTCGTTTTACAACGTCGTGACTGGGAAAACCCTGGCGTTA
CCCAACTTAATCGCCTTGCAGCACATCCCCCTTTCGCCAGCTGGCGTAATAGCGAAGAGGCCCGCACCGA
TCGCCCTTCCCAACAGTTGCGCAGCCTGAATGGCGAATGGCGCCTGATGCGGTATTTTCTCCTTACGCAT
CTGTGCGGTATTTCACACCGCATA
[142 nt withheld, positions 515-656]
C
[141 nt withheld, positions 658-798]
CCTTTGACGTTGGAGTCCACGTTCTTT
[37 nt withheld, positions 826-862]
ACCCTATCTCGGGCTATTCTTTTGATTTATAAGGGATTTTGCCGATTTCGGCCTATTGGTTAAAAAATGA
GCTGATTTAACAAAAATTTAACGCGAATTTTAACAAAATATTAACGTTTACAATTTTATGGTGCACTCTC
AGTACAATCTGCTCTGATGCCGCATAGTTAAGCCAGCCCCGACACCCGCCAACACCCGCTGACGCGCCCT
GACGGGCTTGTCTGCTCCCGGCATCCGCTTACAGACAAGCTGTGACCGTCTCCGGGAGCTGCATGTGTCA
GAGGTTTTCACCGTCATCACCGAAACGCGCGAGACGAAAGGGCCTCGTGATACGCCTATTTTTATAGGTT
AATGTCATGATAATAATGGTTTCTTAGACGTCAGGTGGCACTTTTCGGGGAAATGTGCGCGGAACCCCTA
TTTGTTTATTTTTCTAAATACATTCAAATATGTATCCGCTCATGAGACAATAACCCTGATAAATGCTTCA
ATAATATTGAAAAAGGAAGAGTATGAGTATTCAACATTTCCGTGTCGCCCTTATTCCCTTTTTTGCGGCA
TTTTGCCTTCCTGTTTTTGCTCACCCAGAAACGCTGGTGAAAGTAAAAGATGCTGAAGATCAGTTGGGTG
CACGAGTGGGTTACATCGAACTGGATCTCAACAGCGGTAAGATCCTTGAGAGTTTTCGCCCCGAAGAACG
TTTTCCAATGATGAGCACTTTTAAAGTTCTGCTATGTGGCGCGGTATTATCCCGTATTGACGCCGGGCAA
GAGCAACTCGGTCGCCGCATACACTATTCTCAGAATGACTTGGTTGAGTACTCACCAGTCACAGAAAAGC
ATCTTACGGATGGCATGACAGTAAGAGAATTATGCAGTGCTGCCATAACCATGAGTGATAACACTGCGGC
CAACTTACTTCTGACAACGATCGGAGGACCGAAGGAGCTAACCGCTTTTTTGCACAACATGGGGGATCAT
GTAACTCGCCTTGATCGTTGGGAACCGGAGCTGAATGAAGCCATACCAAACGACGAGCGTGACACCACGA
TGCCTGTAGCAATGGCAACAACGTTGCGCAAACTATTAACTGGCGAACTACTTACTCTAGCTTCCCGGCA
ACAATTAATAGACTGGATGGAGGCGGATAAAGTTGCAGGACCACTTCTGCGCTCGGCCCTTCCGGCTGGC
TGGTTTATTGCTGATAAATCTGGAGCCGGTGAGCGTGGGTCTCGCGGTATCATTGCAGCACTGGGGCCAG
ATGGTAAGCCCTCCCGTATCGTAGTTATCTACACGACGGGGAGTCAGGCAACTATGGATGAACGAAATAG
ACAGATCGCTGAGATAGGTGCCTCACTGATTAAGCATTGGTAACTGTCAGACCAAGTTTACTCATATATA
CTTTAGATTGATTTAAAACTTCATTTTTAATTTAAAAGGATCTAGGTGAAGATCCTTTTTGATAATCTCA
TGACCAAAATCCCTTAACGTGAGTTTTCGTTCCACTGAGCGTCAGACCCCGTAGAAAAGATCAAAGGATC
TTCTTGAGATCCTTTTTTTCTGCGCGTAATCTGCTGCTTGCAAACAAAAAAACCACCGCTACCAGCGGTG
GTTTGTTTGCCGGATCAAGAGCTACCAACTCTTTTTCCGAAGGTAACTGGCTTCAGCAGAGCGCAGATAC
CAAATACTGTTCTTCTAGTGTAGCCGTAGTTAGGCCACCACTTCAAGAACTCTGTAGCACCGCCTACATA
CCTCGCTCTGCTAATCCTGTTACCAGTGGCTGCTGCCAGTGGCGATAAGTCGTGTCTTACCGGGTTGGAC
TCAAGACGATAGTTACCGGATAAGGCGCAGCGGTCGGGCTGAACGGGGGGTTCGTGCACACAGCCCAGCT
TGGAGCGAACGACCTACACCGAACTGAGATACCTACAGCGTGAGCTATGAGAAAGCGCCACGCTTCCCGA
AGGGAGAAAGGCGGACAGGTATCCGGTAAGCGGCAGGGTCGGAACAGGAGAGCGCACGAGGGAGCTTCCA
GGGGGAAACGCCTGGTATCTTTATAGTCCTGTCGGGTTTCGCCACCTCTGACTTGAGCGTCGATTTTTGT
GATGCTCGTCAGGGGGGCGGAGCCTATGGAAAAACGCCAGCAACGCGGCCTTTTTACGGTTCCTGGCCTT
TTGCTGGCCTTTTGCTCACATGTTCTTTCCTGCGTTATCCCCTGATTCTGTGGATAACCGTATTACCGCC
TTTGAGTGAGCTGATACCGCTCGCCGCAGCCGAACGACCGAGCGCAGCGAGTCAGTGAGCGAGGAAGCGG
AAG
Features (pLannotate 1.2.2; 13 found; start..end, strand, type, name):
      2..94      +  CDS            lacI (fragment): lac repressor; lacI; The lac repressor binds to the lac operator to inhibit transcription in E. coli. This inhibition can be relieved by adding lactose or isopropyl-β-D-thiogalactopyranoside (IPTG).
    107..128     +  protein_bind   CAP binding site: CAP binding activates transcription in the presence of cAMP. E. coli catabolite activator protein
    143..173     +  promoter       lac promoter: promoter for the E. coli lac operon
    181..197     +  protein_bind   lac operator: The lac repressor binds to the lac operator to inhibit transcription in E. coli. This inhibition can be relieved by adding lactose or isopropyl-β-D-thiogalactopyranoside (IPTG). lac repressor encoded by lacI
    271..300     +  misc_feature   MCS (fragment): pUC18/19 multiple cloning site
    303..457     +  CDS            lacZα (fragment): LacZα fragment of β-galactosidase; lacZ fragment
    463..514     -  misc_feature   bom (fragment): basis of mobility region from pBR322
    533..913     +  rep_origin     M13 ori (sequence partly withheld): M13 bacteriophage origin of replication; arrow indicates direction of (+) strand synthesis
    989..1038    -  misc_feature   bom (fragment): basis of mobility region from pBR322
   1140..1175    -  CDS            rop (fragment): Rop protein, which maintains plasmids at low copy number; rop
   1270..1374    +  promoter       AmpR promoter: bla
   1375..2235    +  CDS            AmpR: β-lactamase; bla; confers resistance to ampicillin, carbenicillin, and related antibiotics
   2406..2994    +  rep_origin     ori: high-copy-number ColE1/pMB1/pBR322/pUC origin of replication
