[The description below was written by a language model from this plasmid's Addgene catalogue record and pLannotate feature annotations shown in this document.]
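Description:
pJK317 is an empty bacterial expression backbone of 3,175 bp derived from the phagemid pUC118, modified so that genes can be cloned directly behind a ribosome binding site. It replicates in E. coli from the high-copy ColE1/pUC-type origin and is selected with ampicillin through the β-lactamase (AmpR) gene driven by its own bla promoter. As in the parent vector, an M13 bacteriophage origin is also present, which in principle allows production of single-stranded DNA when a helper phage is supplied. The short annotated fragments of lacI, rop and the bom region are remnants of the pUC/pBR322 lineage rather than functional genes.

The expression region consists of the CAP binding site, lac promoter and lac operator, followed by a partial pUC18/19 polylinker and a lacZα fragment. According to the record, the modification adds a ribosome binding site and an NdeI site, so that an open reading frame can be inserted with its start codon placed at the NdeI site, at a suitable spacing from the ribosome binding site, and transcribed from the lac promoter. Because only a fragment of lacI is carried, any repression and IPTG or lactose induction would depend on lac repressor supplied by the host. The modifying segment was introduced between EcoRI, which was retained, and BamHI, which was destroyed during cloning.

One sequence peculiarity is noted. The plasmid lacks nucleotide C222 of the canonical pUC118 sequence, which disrupts the M13 reverse primer site, so the standard reverse primer cannot be used for sequencing and M13 forward is the recommended primer. No insert is present, and the vector is intended as a general-purpose recipient for lac-driven expression of cloned genes in E. coli.
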