Addgene plasmid #72472: pJK317
Purpose: (Empty Backbone) puc118 modified to contain ribosome binding site
Depositing lab: T. J. Kappock. Depositing organization: Purdue University.
Backbone
  Vector backbone: pUC118
  Backbone size (bp): 3175
  Modifications to backbone: Adds a ribosome binding site and NdeI site to insert genes. This plasmid is missing nucleotide C222 from the canonical pUC118 sequence, which disrupts the M13-rev primer site.
  Vector type: Bacterial Expression
  Promoter: lac
Growth in bacteria
  Bacterial resistance: Ampicillin, 100 μg/mL
  Growth temperature: 37°C
  Growth strain: DH5alpha
  Copy number: High Copy
Gene/Insert
  Cloning method: Restriction Enzyme
  Sequencing primers: 5′ M13-forward; 3′ none
Terms and licenses: Academic/Nonprofit Terms; Industry Terms: Not Available to Industry
Depositor comments: The M13R sequence is non-standard and cannot be used for sequencing with the normal primer. * 5′ cloning siteEcoRI (not destroyed during cloning) * 3′ cloning siteBamHI (destroyed during cloning)
How to cite: pJK317 was a gift from T. J. Kappock (Addgene plasmid # 72472 ; http://n2t.net/addgene:72472 ; RRID:Addgene_72472)
