>Addgene plasmid #72472 | pJK317 | addgene partial sequence | sequence record 139402 | M13pUC-Fwd 5'-CCCAGTCACGACGTTGTAAAACG-3'
TCGACTCTAGACAAGAAGGAGATATACATATGTATATCTCCTTCTTGAATTCGTAATCATGTCATAGCTG
TTTCCTGTGTGAAATTGTTATCCGCTCACAATTCCACACAACATACGAGCCGGAAGCATAAAGTGTAAAG
CCTGGGGTGCCTAATGAGTGAGCTAACTCACATTAATTGCGTTGCGCTCACTGCCCGCTTTCCAGTCGGG
AAACCTGTCGTGCCAGCTGCATTAATGAATCGGCCAACGCGCGGGGAGAGGCGGTTTGCGTATTGGGCGC
TCTTCCGCTTCCTCGCTCACTGACTCGCTGCGCTCGGTCGTTCGGCTGCGGCGAGCGGTATCAGCTCACT
CAAAGGCGGTAATACGGTTATCCACAGAATCAGGGGATAACGCAGGAAAGAACATGTGAGCAAAAGGCCA
GCAAAAGGCCAGGAACCGTAAAAAGGCCGCGTTGCTGGCGTTTTTCCATAGGCTCCGCCCCCCTGACGAG
CATCACAAAAATCGACGCTCAAGTCAGAGGTGGCGAAACCCGACAGGACTATAAAGATACCAGGCGTTTC
CCCCTGGAAGCTCCCTCGTGCGCTCTCCTGTTCCGACCCTGCCGCTTACCGGATACCTGTCCGCCTTTCT
CCCTTCGGGAAGCGTGGCGCTTTCTCATAGCTCACGCTGTAGGTATCTCAGTTCGGTGTAGGTCGTTCGC
TCCAAGCTGGGCTGTGTGCACGAACCCCCCGTTCAGCCCGACCGCTGCGCCTTATCCGGTAACTATCGTC
TTGAGTCCAACCCGGTAAGACACGACTTATCGCCACTGGCAGCAGCCACTGGTAACAGGATTAGCAGAGC
GAGGTATGTAGGCGGTGCTACAGAGTTCTTGAAGTGGTGGCCTAACTACGGCTACACTAGAAGAACAGTA
TTTGGTATCTGCGCTCTGCTGAAGCCAGTTACCTTCGGAAAAAGAGTTGGTAGCTCTTGATCCGGCAAAC
AAACCACCGCTGGTAGCGGTGGTTTTTTTGTTTGCAAGCAGC
