>Addgene plasmid #72472 | pJK317 | addgene partial sequence | sequence record 139985 | L4440 5'-AGCGAGTCAGTGAGCGAG-3'
AACCGCCTCTCCCCGCGCGTTGGCCGATTCATTAATGCAGCTGGCACGACAGGTTTCCCGACTGGAAAGC
GGGCAGTGAGCGCAACGCAATTAATGTGAGTTAGCTCACTCATTAGGCACCCCAGGCTTTACACTTTATG
CTTCCGGCTCGTATGTTGTGTGGAATTGTGAGCGGATAACAATTTCACACAGGAAACAGCTATGACATGA
TTACGAATTCAAGAAGGAGATATACATATGTATATCTCCTTCTTGTCTAGAGTCGACCTGCAGGCATGCA
AGCTTGGCACTGGCCGTCGTTTTACAACGTCGTGACTGGGAAAACCCTGGCGTTACCCAACTTAATCGCC
TTGCAGCACATCCCCCTTTCGCCAGCTGGCGTAATAGCGAAGAGGCCCGCACCGATCGCCCTTCCCAACA
GTTGCGCAGCCTGAATGGCGAATGGCGCCTGATGCGGTATTTTCTCCTTACGCATCTGTGCGGTATTTCA
CACCGCATA
[142 nt withheld, positions 500-641]
C
[141 nt withheld, positions 643-783]
CCTTTGACGTTGGAGTCCACGTTCTTT
[37 nt withheld, positions 811-847]
ACCCTATCTCGGGCTATTCTTTTGATTTATAAGGGATTTTGCCGATTTCGGCCTATTGGTTAAAAAATGA
GCTGATTTAACAAAAATTTAACGCGAATTTTAACAAAATATTAACGTTTACAATTTTATGGTGCACTCTC
AGTACAATCTGCTCTGATGCCGCATAGTTAAGCCAGCCCCGAC
